Addgene plasmid #83878: pGP4GY-cccdB
Purpose: (Empty Backbone) Destination vector for EYFP fusions integrated at yeast Trp locus, expression from the GPD promoter
Depositing lab: Jennifer Nemhauser. Depositing organization: University of Washington. Publication: Recapitulation of the forward nuclear auxin response pathway in yeast. Pierre-Jerome E, Jang SS, Havens KA, Nemhauser JL, Klavins E. Proc Natl Acad Sci U S A. 2014 Jul 1;111(26):9407-12. doi: 10.1073/pnas.1324147111. Epub 2014 Jun 16. PubMed 24979769.
Backbone
  Vector backbone: unknown
  Vector type: Gateway Destination vector
Growth in bacteria
  Bacterial resistance: Chloramphenicol and Ampicillin, 25 & 100 μg/mL
  Growth temperature: 37°C
  Growth strain: DB3.1
  Copy number: Unknown
Gene/Insert
  Gene/Insert name: None
Terms and licenses: Academic/Nonprofit Terms; Industry Terms: Not Available to Industry
How to cite: pGP4GY-cccdB was a gift from Jennifer Nemhauser (Addgene plasmid # 83878 ; http://n2t.net/addgene:83878 ; RRID:Addgene_83878)
