[The description below was written by a language model from this plasmid's Addgene catalogue record and pLannotate feature annotations shown in this document.]
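Description:
pGP4GY-cccdB is an empty Gateway destination vector for Saccharomyces cerevisiae, designed to express EYFP fusion proteins from the strong constitutive GPD (TDH3/GAP) promoter after integration at the yeast TRP1 locus. The parental backbone is not recorded. In E. coli the 7.2 kb plasmid replicates from a high-copy ColE1/pUC-type origin and carries a β-lactamase gene for ampicillin resistance. The Gateway cassette adds chloramphenicol resistance, so the unrecombined vector is selected on both antibiotics. Because the cassette also encodes the CcdB gyrase toxin, the plasmid is maintained in a ccdB-tolerant strain (DB3.1).

The expression unit reads GPD promoter, EYFP coding sequence, attR1, CmR and ccdB, attR2, then the CYC1 terminator. An LR recombination with an entry clone replaces the attR-flanked CmR/ccdB segment with the gene of interest. Because EYFP lies upstream of attR1, the incoming open reading frame should be fused to the C-terminal end of EYFP, giving an N-terminally tagged protein. Loss of ccdB provides counter-selection against unrecombined vector in standard E. coli strains.

For yeast, the TRP1 promoter and coding sequence supply a tryptophan auxotrophic marker and the homology for targeting to the Trp locus. The annotation also detects a fragment of ARS1, which lies next to TRP1 in the yeast genome, but the record describes the vector as integrating rather than episomal. Remnants of lac regulatory elements, bom and rop are backbone leftovers. The vector comes from work reconstituting the nuclear auxin response pathway in yeast, where fluorescent fusions would allow protein levels to be followed.
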