Features (pLannotate 1.2.2; 23 found; start..end, strand, type, name):
    137..184     +  misc_feature   bom (fragment): basis of mobility region from pBR322
    296..443     +  promoter       TRP1 promoter: S. cerevisiae TRP1
    444..1118    +  CDS            TRP1: phosphoribosylanthranilate isomerase, required for tryptophan biosynthesis; S. cerevisiae TRP1; yeast auxotrophic marker
   1171..1814    +  promoter       GAP promoter: S. cerevisiae TDH3; promoter for glyceraldehyde-3-phosphate dehydrogenase
   1820..1843    +  misc_feature   MCS (fragment): pBluescript multiple cloning site
   1849..2565    +  CDS            EYFP: EYFP is a basic (constitutively fluorescent) green/yellow fluorescent protein published in 1996, derived from Aequorea victoria. It is reported to be a very rapidly-maturing weak dimer with high acid sensitivity.
   2590..2714    +  protein_bind   attR1: mutant version of attR; recombination site for the Gateway® LR reaction LR Clonase™
   2739..2769    +  promoter       lac UV5 promoter: E. coli lac promoter with an "up" mutation
   2793..2822    +  promoter       cat promoter (fragment): promoter of the E. coli cat gene encoding chloramphenicol acetyltransferase
   2823..3482    +  CDS            CmR: chloramphenicol acetyltransferase; cat; confers resistance to chloramphenicol
   3664..3822    +  CDS            ccdA (fragment): CCDA_ECO57 - Also known as H, letA. Experimental evidence at protein level: Swiss-Prot protein existence level 1. Antitoxin component of a type II toxin-antitoxin (TA) system which inhibits the post-segregational killing (PSK) of plasmid-free cells, also referred to as a plasmid addiction system. Binds to and blocks the activity of CcdB; will also remove bound CcdB protein from the CcdB-GyrA complex by forming a CcdA-CcdB complex, a process termed rejuvenation. Functions as a transcriptional corepressor for the ccdAB operon, repression also requires CcdB (By similarity). From Escherichia coli
   3827..4129    +  CDS            ccdB: CCDB_ECOLI - Also known as G, letB, letD. Experimental evidence at protein level: Swiss-Prot protein existence level 1. Toxic component of a type II toxin-antitoxin (TA) system, functioning in plasmid maintainence. Responsible for the post- segregational killing (PSK) of plasmid-free cells, also referred to as a plasmid addiction system. Half-life of over 2 hours. Cell killing by CcdB is accompanied by filamentation, defects in chromosome and plasmid segregation, defects in cell division, formation of anucleate cells, decreased DNA synthesis and plasmid loss. Interferes with the activity of DN
   4173..4297    -  protein_bind   attR2: mutant version of attR; recombination site for the Gateway® LR reaction LR Clonase™
   4350..4539    +  terminator     CYC1 terminator: S. cerevisiae CYC1; transcription terminator for CYC1
   4551..5005    +  rep_origin     ARS1 (fragment): S. cerevisiae autonomously replicating sequence ARS1/ARS416
   5042..5058    -  protein_bind   lac operator: The lac repressor binds to the lac operator to inhibit transcription in E. coli. This inhibition can be relieved by adding lactose or isopropyl-β-D-thiogalactopyranoside (IPTG). lac repressor encoded by lacI
   5066..5096    -  promoter       lac promoter: promoter for the E. coli lac operon
   5111..5132    -  protein_bind   CAP binding site: CAP binding activates transcription in the presence of cAMP. E. coli catabolite activator protein
   5145..5237    -  CDS            lacI (fragment): lac repressor; lacI; The lac repressor binds to the lac operator to inhibit transcription in E. coli. This inhibition can be relieved by adding lactose or isopropyl-β-D-thiogalactopyranoside (IPTG).
   5420..6008    -  rep_origin     ori: high-copy-number ColE1/pMB1/pBR322/pUC origin of replication
   6179..7039    -  CDS            AmpR: β-lactamase; bla; confers resistance to ampicillin, carbenicillin, and related antibiotics
   7040..7144    -  promoter       AmpR promoter: bla
   7239..35      +  CDS            rop (fragment) (across the origin): Rop protein, which maintains plasmids at low copy number; rop
>Addgene plasmid #83878 | pGP4GY-cccdB | depositor full sequence | sequence record 160274 | Full Sequence
TCGCGCGTTTCGGTGATGACGGTGAAAACCTCTGACACATGCAGCTCCCGGAGACGGTCACAGCTTGTCT
GTAAGCGGATGCCGGGAGCAGACAAGCCCGTCAGGGCGCGTCAGCGGGTGTTGGCGGGTGTCGGGGCTGG
CTTAACTATGCGGCATCAGAGCAGATTGTACTGAGAGTGCACCAGTTTAAACCATTTAATAGAACAGCAT
CGTAATATATGTGTACTTTGCAGTTATGACGCCAGATGGCAGTAGTGGAAGATATTCTTTATTGAAAAAT
AGCTTGTCACCTTACGTACAATCTTGATCCGGAGCTTTTCTTTTTTTGCCGATTAAGAATTAATTCGGTC
GAAAAAAGAAAAGGAGAGGGCCAAGAGGGAGGGCATTGGTGACTATTGAGCACGTGAGTATACGTGATTA
AGCACACAAAGGCAGCTTGGAGTATGTCTGTTATTAATTTCACAGGTAGTTCTGGTCCATTGGTGAAAGT
TTGCGGCTTGCAGAGCACAGAGGCCGCAGAATGTGCTCTAGATTCCGATGCTGACTTGCTGGGTATTATA
TGTGTGCCCAATAGAAAGAGAACAATTGACCCGGTTATTGCAAGGAAAATTTCAAGTCTTGTAAAAGCAT
ATAAAAATAGTTCAGGCACTCCGAAATACTTGGTTGGCGTGTTTCGTAATCAACCTAAGGAGGATGTTTT
GGCTCTGGTCAATGATTACGGCATTGATATCGTCCAACTGCATGGAGATGAGTCGTGGCAAGAATACCAA
GAGTTCCTCGGTTTGCCAGTTATTAAAAGACTCGTATTTCCAAAAGACTGCAACATACTACTCAGTGCAG
CTTCACAGAAACCTCATTCGTTTATTCCCTTGTTTGATTCAGAAGCAGGTGGGACAGGTGAACTTTTGGA
TTGGAACTCGATTTCTGACTGGGTTGGAAGGCAAGAGAGCCCCGAAAGCTTACATTTTATGTTAGCTGGT
GGACTGACGCCAGAAAATGTTGGTGATGCGCTTAGATTAAATGGCGTTATTGGTGTTGATGTAAGCGGAG
GTGTGGAGACAAATGGTGTAAAAGACTCTAACAAAATAGCAAATTTCGTCAAAAATGCTAAGAAATAGGT
TATTACTGAGTAGTATTTATTTAAGTATTGTTTGTGCACTTGCCAGTTTATCATTATCAATACTCGCCAT
TTCAAAGAATACGTAAATAATTAATAGTAGTGATTTTCCTAACTTTATTTAGTCAAAAAATTAGCCTTTT
AATTCTGCTGTAACCCGTACATGCCCAAAATAGGGGGCGGGTTACACAGAATATATAACATCGTAGGTGT
CTGGGTGAACAGTTTATTCCTGGCATCCACTAAATATAATGGAGCCCGCTTTTTAAGCTGGCATCCAGAA
AAAAAAAGAATCCCAGCACCAAAATATTGTTTTCTTCACCAACCATCAGTTCATAGGTCCATTCTCTTAG
CGCAACTACAGAGAACAGGGGCACAAACAGGCAAAAAACGGGCACAACCTCAATGGAGTGATGCAACCTG
CCTGGAGTAAATGATGACACAAGGCAATTGACCCACGCATGTATCTATCTCATTTTCTTACACCTTCTAT
TACCTTCTGCTCTCTCTGATTTGGAAAAAGCTGAAAAAAAAGGTTGAAACCAGTTCCCTGAAATTATTCC
CCTACTTGACTAATAAGTATATAAAGACGGTAGGTATTGATTGTAATTCTGTAAATCTATTTCTTAAACT
TCTTAAATTCTACTTTTATAGTTAGTCTTTTTTTTAGTTTTAAAACACCAGAACTTAGTTTCGACGGATT
CTAGAACTAGTGGATCCCCCGGGACAAAATGGTGAGCAAGGGCGAGGAGCTGTTCACCGGGGTGGTGCCC
ATCCTGGTCGAGCTGGACGGCGACGTAAACGGCCACAAGTTCAGCGTGTCCGGCGAGGGCGAGGGCGATG
CCACCTACGGCAAGCTGACCCTGAAGTTCATCTGCACCACCGGCAAGCTGCCCGTGCCCTGGCCCACCCT
CGTGACCACCTTCGGCTACGGCCTGCAGTGCTTCGCCCGCTACCCCGACCACATGAAGCAGCACGACTTC
TTCAAGTCCGCCATGCCCGAAGGCTACGTCCAGGAGCGCACCATCTTCTTCAAGGACGACGGCAACTACA
AGACCCGCGCCGAGGTGAAGTTCGAGGGCGACACCCTGGTGAACCGCATCGAGCTGAAGGGCATCGACTT
CAAGGAGGACGGCAACATCCTGGGGCACAAGCTGGAGTACAACTACAACAGCCACAACGTCTATATCATG
GCCGACAAGCAGAAGAACGGCATCAAGGTGAACTTCAAGATCCGCCACAACATCGAGGACGGCAGCGTGC
AGCTCGCCGACCACTACCAGCAGAACACCCCCATCGGCGACGGCCCCGTGCTGCTGCCCGACAACCACTA
CCTGAGCTACCAGTCCGCCCTGAGCAAAGACCCCAACGAGAAGCGCGATCACATGGTCCTGCTGGAGTTC
GTGACCGCCGCCGGGATCACTCTCGGCATGGACGAGCTGTACAAGGGTGGACCAGGTGGTGGACATCAAA
CAAGTTTGTACAAAAAAGCTGAACGAGAAACGTAAAATGATATAAATATCAATATATTAAATTAGATTTT
GCATAAAAAACAGACTACATAATACTGTAAAACACAACATATCCAGTCACTATGGCGGCCGCATTAGGCA
CCCCAGGCTTTACACTTTATGCTTCCGGCTCGTATAATGTGTGGATTTTGAGTTAGGATCCGTCGAGATT
TTCAGGAGCTAAGGAAGCTAAAATGGAGAAAAAAATCACTGGATATACCACCGTTGATATATCCCAATGG
CATCGTAAAGAACATTTTGAGGCATTTCAGTCAGTTGCTCAATGTACCTATAACCAGACCGTTCAGCTGG
ATATTACGGCCTTTTTAAAGACCGTAAAGAAAAATAAGCACAAGTTTTATCCGGCCTTTATTCACATTCT
TGCCCGCCTGATGAATGCTCATCCGGAATTCCGTATGGCAATGAAAGACGGTGAGCTGGTGATATGGGAT
AGTGTTCACCCTTGTTACACCGTTTTCCATGAGCAAACTGAAACGTTTTCATCGCTCTGGAGTGAATACC
ACGACGATTTCCGGCAGTTTCTACACATATATTCGCAAGATGTGGCGTGTTACGGTGAAAACCTGGCCTA
TTTCCCTAAAGGGTTTATTGAGAATATGTTTTTCGTCTCAGCCAATCCCTGGGTGAGTTTCACCAGTTTT
GATTTAAACGTGGCCAATATGGACAACTTCTTCGCCCCCGTTTTCACCATGGGCAAATATTATACGCAAG
GCGACAAGGTGCTGATGCCGCTGGCGATTCAGGTTCATCATGCCGTCTGTGATGGCTTCCATGTCGGCAG
AATGCTTAATGAATTACAACAGTACTGCGATGAGTGGCAGGGCGGGGCGTAAACGCCGCGTGGATCCGGC
TTACTAAAAGCCAGATAACAGTATGCGTATTTGCGCGCTGATTTTTGCGGTATAAGAATATATACTGATA
TGTATACCCGAAGTATGTCAAAAAGAGGTATGCTATGAAGCAGCGTATTACAGTGACAGTTGACAGCGAC
AGCTATCAGTTGCTCAAGGCATATATGATGTCAATATCTCCGGTCTGGTAAGCACAACCATGCAGAATGA
AGCCCGTCGTCTGCGTGCCGAACGCTGGAAAGCGGAAAATCAGGAAGGGATGGCTGAGGTCGCCCGGTTT
ATTGAAATGAACGGCTCTTTTGCTGACGAGAACAGGGGCTGGTGAAATGCAGTTTAAGGTTTACACCTAT
AAAAGAGAGAGCCGTTATCGTCTGTTTGTGGATGTACAGAGTGATATTATTGACACGCCCGGGCGACGGA
TGGTGATCCCCCTGGCCAGTGCACGTCTGCTGTCAGATAAAGTCTCCCGTGAACTTTACCCGGTGGTGCA
TATCGGGGATGAAAGCTGGCGCATGATGACCACCGATATGGCCAGTGTGCCGGTCTCCGTTATCGGGGAA
GAAGTGGCTGATCTCAGCCACCGCGAAAATGACATCAAAAACGCCATTAACCTGATGTTCTGGGGAATAT
AAATGTCAGGCTCCCTTATACACAGCCAGTCTGCAGGTCGACCATAGTGACTGGATATGTTGTGTTTTAC
AGTATTATGTAGTCTGTTTTTTATGCAAAATCTAATTTAATATATTGATATTTATATCATTTTACGTTTC
TCGTTCAGCTTTCTTGTACAAAGTGGTTCGATGTCATGTAATTAGTTATGTCACGCTTACATTCACGCCC
TCCCCCCACATCCGCTCTAACCGAAAAGGAAGGAGTTAGACAACCTGAAGTCTAGGTCCCTATTTATTTT
TTTATAGTTATGTTAGTATTAAGAACGTTATTTATATTTCAAATTTTTCTTTTTTTTCTGTACAGACGCG
TGTACGCATGTAACATTATACTGAAAACCTTGCTTGAGAAGGTTTTGGGACGCTCGAAGGCTTTAATTTG
TGCAGGCCTTTTGAAAAGCAAGCATAAAAGATCTAAACATAAAATCTGTAAAATAACAAGATGTAAAGAT
AATGCTAAATCATTTGGCTTTTTGATTGATTGTACAGGAAAATATACATCGCAGGGGGTTGACTTTTACC
ATTTCACCGCAATGGAATCAAACTTGTTGAAGAGAATGTTCACAGGCGCATACGCTACAATGACCCGATT
CTTGCTAGCCTTTTCTCGGTCTTGCAAACAACCGCCGGCAGCTTAGTATATAAATACACATGTACATACC
TCTCTCCGTATCCTCGTAATCATTTTCTTGTATTTATCGTCTTTTCGCTGTAAAAACTTTATCACACTTA
TCTCAAATACACTTATTAACCGCTTTTACTATTATCTTCTACGCTGACAGTAATATCAAACAGTGACACA
TATTAAACACAGTGGTTTCTTTGCATAAACACCATGTTTAAACCATGGTCATAGCTGTTTCCTGTGTGAA
ATTGTTATCCGCTCACAATTCCACACAACATAGGAGCCGGAAGCATAAAGTGTAAAGCCTGGGGTGCCTA
ATGAGTGAGGTAACTCACATTAATTGCGTTGCGCTCACTGCCCGCTTTCCAGTCGGGAAACCTGTCGTGC
CAGCTGCATTAATGAATCGGCCAACGCGCGGGGAGAGGCGGTTTGCGTATTGGGCGCTCTTCCGCTTCCT
CGCTCACTGACTCGCTGCGCTCGGTCGTTCGGCTGCGGCGAGCGGTATCAGCTCACTCAAAGGCGGTAAT
ACGGTTATCCACAGAATCAGGGGATAACGCAGGAAAGAACATGTGAGCAAAAGGCCAGCAAAAGGCCAGG
AACCGTAAAAAGGCCGCGTTGCTGGCGTTTTTCCATAGGCTCGGCCCCCCTGACGAGCATCACAAAAATC
GACGCTCAAGTCAGAGGTGGCGAAACCCGACAGGACTATAAAGATACCAGGCGTTCCCCCCTGGAAGCTC
CCTCGTGCGCTCTCCTGTTCCGACCCTGCCGCTTACCGGATACCTGTCCGCCTTTCTCCCTTCGGGAAGC
GTGGCGCTTTCTCAATGCTCACGCTGTAGGTATCTCAGTTCGGTGTAGGTCGTTCGCTCCAAGCTGGGCT
GTGTGCACGAACCCCCCGTTCAGCCCGACCGCTGCGCCTTATCCGGTAACTATCGTCTTGAGTCCAACCC
GGTAAGACACGACTTATCGCCACTGGCAGCAGCCACTGGTAACAGGATTAGCAGAGCGAGGTATGTAGGC
GGTGCTACAGAGTTCTTGAAGTGGTGGCCTAACTACGGCTACACTAGAAGGACAGTATTTGGTATCTGCG
CTCTGCTGAAGCCAGTTACCTTCGGAAAAAGAGTTGGTAGCTCTTGATCCGGCAAACAAACCACCGCTGG
TAGCGGTGGTTTTTTTGTTTGCAAGCAGCAGATTACGCGCAGAAAAAAAGGATCTCAAGAAGATCCTTTG
ATCTTTTCTACGGGGTCTGACGCTCAGTGGAACGAAAACTCACGTTAAGGGATTTTGGTCATGAGATTAT
CAAAAAGGATCTTCACCTAGATCCTTTTAAATTAAAAATGAAGTTTTAAATCAATCTAAAGTATATATGA
GTAAACTTGGTCTGACAGTTACCAATGCTTAATCAGTGAGGCACCTATCTCAGCGATCTGTCTATTTCGT
TCATCCATAGTTGCCTGACTGCCCGTCGTGTAGATAACTACGATACGGGAGGGCTTACCATCTGGCCCCA
GTGCTGCAATGATACCGCGAGACCCACGCTCACCGGCTCCAGATTTATCAGCAATAAACCAGCCAGCCGG
AAGGGCCGAGCGCAGAAGTGGTCCTGCAACTTTATCCGCCTCCATCCAGTCTATTAATTGTTGCCGGGAA
GCTAGAGTAAGTAGTTCGCCAGTTAATAGTTTGCGCAACGTTGTTGCCATTGCTACAGGCATCGTGGTGT
CACGCTCGTCGTTTGGTATGGCTTCATTCAGCTCCGGTTCCCAACGATCAAGGCGAGTTACATGATCCCC
CATGTTGTGAAAAAAAGCGGTTAGCTCCTTCGGTCCTCCGATCGTTGTCAGAAGTAAGTTGGCCGCAGTG
TTATCACTCATGGTTATGGCAGCACTGCATAATTCTCTTACTGTCATGCCATCCGTAAGATGCTTTTCTG
TGACTGGTGAGTACTCAACCAAGTCATTCTGAGAATAGTGTATGCGGCGACCGAGTTGCTCTTGCCCGGC
GTCAATACGGGATAATACCGCGCCACATAGCAGAACTTTAAAAGTGCTCATCATTGGAAAACGTTCTTCG
GGGCGAAAACTCTCAAGGATCTTACCGCTGTTGAGATCCAGTTCGATGTAACCCACTCGTGCACCCAACT
GATCTTCAGCATCTTTTACTTTCACCAGCGTTTCTGGGTGAGCAAAAACAGGAAGGCAAAATGCCGCAAA
AAAGGGAATAAGGGCGACACGGAAATGTTGAATACTCATACTCTTCCTTTTTCAATATTATTGAAGCATT
TATCAGGGTTATTGTCTCATGAGCGGATACATATTTGAATGTATTTAGAAAAATAAACAAATAGGGGTTC
CGCGCACATTTCCCCGAAAAGTGCCACCTGACGTCTAAGAAACCATTATTATCATGACATTAACCTATAA
AAATAGGCGTATCACGAGGCCCTTTCGTC
