>Addgene plasmid #83878 | pGP4GY-cccdB | addgene partial sequence | sequence record 161162 | GPDpro-F 5'-CGGTAGGTATTGATTGTAATTCTG-3'
AATTCTACTTTTATAGTTAGTCTTTTTTTTAGTTTTAAAACACCAGAACTTAGTTTCGACGGATTCTAGA
ACTAGTGGATCCCCCGGGACAAAATGGTGAGCAAGGGCGAGGAGCTGTTCACCGGGGTGGTGCCCATCCT
GGTCGAGCTGGACGGCGACGTAAACGGCCACAAGTTCAGCGTGTCCGGCGAGGGCGAGGGCGATGCCACC
TACGGCAAGCTGACCCTGAAGTTCATCTGCACCACCGGCAAGCTGCCCGTGCCCTGGCCCACCCTCGTGA
CCACCTTCGGCTACGGCCTGCAGTGCTTCGCCCGCTACCCCGACCACATGAAGCAGCACGACTTCTTCAA
GTCCGCCATGCCCGAAGGCTACGTCCAGGAGCGCACCATCTTCTTCAAGGACGACGGCAACTACAAGACC
CGCGCCGAGGTGAAGTTCGAGGGCGACACCCTGGTGAACCGCATCGAGCTGAAGGGCATCGACTTCAAGG
AGGACGGCAACATCCTGGGGCACAAGCTGGAGTACAACTACAACAGCCACAACGTCTATATCATGGCCGA
CAAGCAGAAGAACGGCATCAAGGTGAACTTCAAGATCCGCCACAACATCGAGGACGGCAGCGTGCAGCTC
GCCGACCACTACCAGCAGAACACCCCCATCGGCGACGGCCCCGTGCTGCTGCCCGACAACCACTACCTGA
GCTACCAGTCCGCCCTGAGCAAAGACCCCAACGAGAAGCGCGATCACATGGTCCTGCTGGAGTTCGTGAC
CGCCGCCGGGATCACTCTCGGCATGGACGAGCTGTACAAGGGTGGACCAGGTGGTGGACATCAAACAAGT
TTGTACAAAA
