>Addgene plasmid #83878 | pGP4GY-cccdB | addgene partial sequence | sequence record 161164 | pRS-marker 5'-cggcatcagagcagattgta-3'
ATAGAACAGCATCGTAATATATGTGTACTTTGCAGTTATGACGCCAGATGGCAGTAGTGGAAGATATTCT
TTATTGAAAAATAGCTTGTCACCTTACGTACAATCTTGATCCGGAGCTTTTCTTTTTTTGCCGATTAAGA
ATTAATTCGGTCGAAAAAAGAAAAGGAGAGGGCCAAGAGGGAGGGCATTGGTGACTATTGAGCACGTGAG
TATACGTGATTAAGCACACAAAGGCAGCTTGGAGTATGTCTGTTATTAATTTCACAGGTAGTTCTGGTCC
ATTGGTGAAAGTTTGCGGCTTGCAGAGCACAGAGGCCGCAGAATGTGCTCTAGATTCCGATGCTGACTTG
CTGGGTATTATATGTGTGCCCAATAGAAAGAGAACAATTGACCCGGTTATTGCAAGGAAAATTTCAAGTC
TTGTAAAAGCATATAAAAATAGTTCAGGCACTCCGAAATACTTGGTTGGCGTGTTTCGTAATCAACCTAA
GGAGGATGTTTTGGCTCTGGTCAATGATTACGGCATTGATATCGTCCAACTGCATGGAGATGAGTCGTGG
CAAGAATACCAAGAGTTCCTCGGTTTGCCAGTTATTAAAAGACTCGTATTTCCAAAAGACTGCAACATAC
TACTCAGTGCAGCTTCACAGAAACCTCATTCGTTTATTCCCTTGTTTGATTCAGAAGCAGGTGGGACAGG
TGAACTTTTGGATTGGAACTCGATTTCTGACTGGGTTGGAAGGCAAGAGAGCCCCGAAAGCTTACATTTT
ATGTTAGCTGGTGGACTGACGCCAGAAAATGTTGGTGATGCGCTTAGATTAAATGGCGTTATTGGTGTTG
ATGTAAGCGGAGGTGTGGAGACAAATGGTGTAAAAGACTCTAACAAAATAGC
